>Addgene plasmid #122074 | pGFP-ATG13[3SD](315) | addgene full sequence | sequence record 240344 | Addgene NGS Result
GATACCGCTCGCCGCAGCCGAACGACCGAGCGCAGCGAGTCAGTGAGCGAGGAAGCGGAAGAGCGCCCAA
TACGCAAACCGCCTCTCCCCGCGCGTTGGCCGATTCATTAATGCAGCTGGCACGACAGGTTTCCCGACTG
GAAAGCGGGCAGTGAGCGCAACGCAATTAATGTGAGTTAGCTCACTCATTAGGCACCCCAGGCTTTACAC
TTTATGCTTCCGGCTCGTATGTTGTGTGGAATTGTGAGCGGATAACAATTTCACACAGGAAACAGCTATG
ACCATGATTACGCCAAGCTCGAAATTAACCCTCACTAAAGGGAACAAAAGCTGGTACCGGGCCCCCCCTC
GAGGTCGACGGTATCGATAAGCTTGATATCGAATTCATAGGTACCAAATACATTCCACTTACACCTTCCA
GGCTCAAGTCTTGAAAAGAAAGCAGAACATACAGCCCGGTTGAATAGCATGAGTCTGCCTAGAATGAGTA
AAGGAGAAGAACTTTTCACTGGAGTTGTCCCAATTCTTGTTGAATTAGATGGTGATGTTAATGGGCACAA
ATTTTCTGTCAGTGGAGAGGGTGAAGGTGATGCAACATACGGAAAACTTACCCTTAAATTTATTTGCACT
ACTGGAAAACTACCTGTTCCATGGCCAACACTTGTCACTACTTTCGCGTATGGTCTTCAATGCTTTGCGA
GATACCCAGATCATATGAAACAGCATGACTTTTTCAAGAGTGCCATGCCCGAAGGTTATGTACAGGAAAG
AACTATATTTTTCAAAGATGACGGGAACTACAAGACACGTGCTGAAGTCAAGTTTGAAGGTGATACCCTT
GTTAATAGAATCGAGTTAAAAGGTATTGATTTTAAAGAAGATGGAAACATTCTTGGACACAAATTGGAAT
ACAACTATAACTCACACAATGTATACATCATGGCAGACAAACAAAAGAATGGAATCAAAGTTAACTTCAA
AATTAGACACAACATTGAAGATGGAAGCGTTCAACTAGCAGACCATTATCAACAAAATACTCCAATTGGC
GATGGCCCTGTCCTTTTACCAGACAACCATTACCTGTCCACACAATCTGCCCTTTCGAAAGATCCCAACG
AAAAGAGAGACCACATGGTCCTTCTTGAGTTTGTAACAGCTGCTGGGATTACACATGGCATGGATGAACT
ATACAAATCGTCTAGGGTTGCCGAAGAGGACATCGAGAAGCAAGTCCTTCAATTGATAGACAGCTTTTTT
CTGAAGACTACACTACTAATATGCTCCACCGAATCAAGTCGATACCAGTCTTCTACAGAAAATATATTCC
TATTTGACGACACATGGTTTGAAGATCACTCAGAATTAGTGAGTGAGCTACCCGAGATAATATCAAAATG
GTCTCACTACGATGGTCGAAAAGAGTTGCCACCCTTAGTGGTAGAGACATATTTGGATTTAAGACAGTTA
AACTCGTCTCATTTAGTTAGATTAAAGGACCACGAAGGCCATTTGTGGAACGTTTGCAAAGGAACTAAGA
AGCAGGAAATCGTGATGGAACGTTGGCTTATCGAATTAGATAATTCATCCCCAACTTTCAAATCATACAG
TGAAGATGAGACTGATGTTAATGAACTTTCTAAACAGCTAGTCCTTCTCTTCCGTTATTTGTTGACTTTA
ATACAGTTACTACCCACAACAGAATTATACCAATTATTAATAAAGTCTTATAACGGCCCGCAAAATGAAG
GAAGTTCCAATCCAATAACTTCCACGGGCCCACTAGTAAGTATCCGGACGTGTGTCCTTGACGGATCTAA
ACCAATTTTATCGAAGGGGAGAATAGGGTTGAGCAAACCGATTATTAATACATATTCCAATGCGCTTAAC
GAATCAAACCTGCCAGCCCATTTAGATCAAAAGAAGATCACACCTGTATGGACAAAGTTTGGACTCTTAA
GAGTCTCGGTATCATACAGACGTGATTGGAAGTTTGAAATTAACAATACAAACGACGAATTATTTTCAGC
TCGACATGCATCTGTCTCACATAACTCACAAGGACCCCAGAATCAGCCAGAACAAGAAGGACAAAGTGAT
CAAGACATAGGGAAACGCCAACCACAATTTCAACAGCAGCAGCAGCCCCAACAGCAGCAGCAGCAGCAGC
AACAGCAACAGAGACAACACCAGGTCCAGACACAACAACAAAGACAGATACCTGATAGGAGATCTCTTTC
ACTTTCTCCTTGTACAAGAGCCAATTCTTTTGAACCACAATCTTGGCAGAAGAAAGTCTATCCAATATCG
AGACCTGTTCAACCATTTAAAGTTGGTTCAATTGGAAGTCAAAGTGCGAGCAGAAATCCCTCTAATTCAT
CGTTTTTCAACCAACCACCTGTTCATAGGCCAAGTATGAGCTCCAACTACGGGCCACAAATGAATATTGA
AGGTACCAGTGTTGGAAGCACCTCAAAGTATTCCTCCTCCTTTGGGAACATTCGTCGTCACTCAAGTGTA
AAGACGACAGAGAATGCTGAAAAAGTATCAAAAGCTGTAAAGAGCCCACTACAACCTCAAGAATCACAAG
AAGATTTAATGGATTTTGTTAAATTACTCGAAGAAAAACCCGATCTAACTATAAAGAAGACAAGTGGAAA
TAATCCACCCAATATCAATATTTCTGATTCTCTAATCAGATATCAGAATTTGAAGCCAAGTAATGACTTA
TTAAGTGAAGATTTATCCGTAAGTTTATCCATGGATCCAAATCATACATATCACAGAGGCAGATCAGATT
CCCACTCACCATTGCCTTCAATATCCCCTTCGATGCATTATGGATCGTTGAACTCGAGAATGTCTCAAGG
CGCCAATGCAAGCCATTTGATTGCAAGAGGCGGTGGGAATTCATCTACTAGTGCCTTGAATAGTAGAAGG
AATTCTTTAGATAAGAGCTCAAACAAGCAGGGTATGTCAGGCTTACCTCCTATTTTTGGTGGAGAGAGTA
CTTCATATCACCACGACAACAAAATACAAAAGTACAACCAATTAGGAGTAGAAGAAGATGATGATGACGA
GAATGACCGTTTGCTCAACCAAATGGGAAACAGTGCTACAAAATTCAAAAGTTCAATAGACCCAAGAGAC
ATTGATGACATTTCAAGTTCTTTCATAAAAAGTAGGATACCTATCAGACAACCATACCATTACTCTCAAC
CAACTACTGCGCCCTTTCAAGCTCAGGCGAAATTTCATAAACCTGCAAATAAGTTAATCGATAATGGTAA
TAGGAGTAATAGTAACAATAACAATCATAATGGGAATGATGCAGTTGGTGTGATGCATAATGACGAGGAT
GATCAAGATGATGATCTAGTATTTTTCATGAGTGATATGAACCTTTCTAAAGAAGGTTAAAAATGGTAAA
GTTTTATTTTAAAGGGCACAACTAAAGAAAAATAATCAAAAAAAAGGTGAAATAGATATGCAAGAAAAGA
AAAAAAAATACAATACTAGTAAACTGAAATAAAAAAGATTAGCCATAATGGATTTGTTTCTCTTTGTTAT
CGATATTCTTACCTCTTGAAGATCCATGTGTCTATCATTTGAATTGAATATATAATTATATACAGTGAGA
TATACCAATTGCAGTAACAAAATGGCAAATATGTATATCAGTAATATAATTAGCATATAAAATAAAAAAA
AAAAATGCTTATTTGTCACCCGCTGACTGCGTTTCCTTTTGAATTATAAAAGGTTCCTTATGGTTCTGGT
CCACTAGCGTTTTATTTTCTTCCTTTTCCTGTAATATTTTTAACTTTAGCTCATGTACTTTGTGCTTGTC
TATATGTTTCTCGTATTTTTCCTTTGTCTTGAAAGTCCTAGAACAATTATTGTAAAAGCATCTGTATTTT
CTTCCAACGGTATTCAATAAAAGGTTTAGCCCATTTTCACCAGACTCAAGTCGCTTTTCTAAATCCACTT
CATTCTGTAAAAACTCTACATTATTGTTTTCGGTAAGTTTTCTCCTTTTCCTCAACCTATTGGAAATCTT
CTCTTCATCCTGCTCATTCGAGTGTTTGCTATTCCCCAGTTGAACTCCGTGGTCTTGGACAAGTTGTTGA
ATATCAGAAATTTTATATTTTAGTTCCAGTGGGATATCTTCTTCCGTATGAATAGACCCATAATGCGTGA
GAAGATCATGTTTTCTAGAGCGGCCGCCACCGCGGTGGAGCTCCAATTCGCCCTATAGTGAGTCGTATTA
CAATTCACTGGCCGTCGTTTTACAACGTCGTGACTGGGAAAACCCTGGCGTTACCCAACTTAATCGCCTT
GCAGCACATCCCCCTTTCGCCAGCTGGCGTAATAGCGAAGAGGCCCGCACCGATCGCCCTTCCCAACAGT
TGCGCAGCCTGAATGGCGAATGGACGCGCCCTGTAGCGGCGCATTAAGT
[98 nt withheld, positions 4460-4557]
C
[91 nt withheld, positions 4559-4649]
A
[49 nt withheld, positions 4651-4699]
CCTTTGACGTTGGAGTCCACGTTCTTT
[37 nt withheld, positions 4727-4763]
ACCCTATCTCGGTCTATTCTTTTGATTTATAAGGGATTTTGCCGATTTCGGCCTATTGGTTAAAAAATGA
GCTGATTTAACAAAAATTTAACGCGAATTTTAACAAAATATTAACGCTTACAATTTCCTGATGCGGTATT
TTCTCCTTACGCATCTGTGCGGTATTTCACACCGCATATCGACCGGTCGAGGAGAACTTCTAGTATATCT
ACATACCTAATATTATTGCCTTATTAAAAATGGAATCCCAACAATTACATCAAAATCCACATTCTCTTCA
AAATCAATTGTCCTGTACTTCCTTGTTCATGTGTGTTCAAAAACGTTATATTTATAGGATAATTATACTC
TATTTCTCAACAAGTAATTGGTTGTTTGGCCGAGCGGTCTAAGGCGCCTGATTCAAGAAATATCTTGACC
GCAGTTAACTGTGGGAATACTCAGGTATCGTAAGATGCAAGAGTTCGAATCTCTTAGCAACCATTATTTT
TTTCCTCAACATAACGAGAACACACAGGGGCGCTATCGCACAGAATCAAATTCGATGACTGGAAATTTTT
TGTTAATTTCAGAGGTCGCCTGACGCATATACCTTTTTCAACTGAAAAATTGGGAGAAAAAGGAAAGGTG
AGAGCGCCGGAACCGGCTTTTCATATAGAATAGAGAAGCGTTCATGACTAAATGCTTGCATCACAATACT
TGAAGTTGACAATATTATTTAAGGACCTATTGTTTTTTCCAATAGGTGGTTAGCAATCGTCTTACTTTCT
AACTTTTCTTACCTTTTACATTTCAGCAATATATATATATATATTTCAAGGATATACCATTCTAATGTCT
GCCCCTAAGAAGATCGTCGTTTTGCCAGGTGACCACGTTGGTCAAGAAATCACAGCCGAAGCCATTAAGG
TTCTTAAAGCTATTTCTGATGTTCGTTCCAATGTCAAGTTCGATTTCGAAAATCATTTAATTGGTGGTGC
TGCTATCGATGCTACAGGTGTTCCACTTCCAGATGAGGCGCTGGAAGCCTCCAAGAAGGCTGATGCCGTT
TTGTTAGGTGCTGTGGGTGGTCCTAAATGGGGTACCGGTAGTGTTAGACCTGAACAAGGTTTACTAAAAA
TCCGTAAAGAACTTCAATTGTACGCCAACTTAAGACCATGTAACTTTGCATCCGACTCTCTTTTAGACTT
ATCTCCAATCAAGCCACAATTTGCTAAAGGTACTGACTTCGTTGTTGTCAGAGAATTAGTGGGAGGTATT
TACTTTGGTAAGAGAAAGGAAGACGATGGTGATGGTGTCGCTTGGGATAGTGAACAATACACCGTTCCAG
AAGTGCAAAGAATCACAAGAATGGCCGCTTTCATGGCCCTACAACATGAGCCACCATTGCCTATTTGGTC
CTTGGATAAAGCTAATGTTTTGGCCTCTTCAAGATTATGGAGAAAAACTGTGGAGGAAACCATCAAGAAC
GAATTCCCTACATTGAAGGTTCAACATCAATTGATTGATTCTGCCGCCATGATCCTAGTTAAGAACCCAA
CCCACCTAAATGGTATTATAATCACCAGCAACATGTTTGGTGATATCATCTCCGATGAAGCCTCCGTTAT
CCCAGGTTCCTTGGGTTTGTTGCCATCTGCGTCCTTGGCCTCTTTGCCAGACAAGAACACCGCATTTGGT
TTGTACGAACCATGCCACGGTTCTGCTCCAGATTTGCCAAAGAATAAGGTCAACCCTATCGCCACTATCT
TGTCTGCTGCAATGATGTTGAAATTGTCATTGAACTTGCCTGAAGAAGGTAAGGCCATTGAAGATGCAGT
TAAAAAGGTTTTGGATGCAGGTATCAGAACTGGTGATTTAGGTGGTTCCAACAGTACCACCGAAGTCGGT
GATGCTGTCGCCGAAGAAGTTAAGAAAATCCTTGCTTAAAAAGATTCTCTTTTTTTATGATATTTGTACA
TAAACTTTATAAATGAAATTCATAATAGAAACGACACGAAATTACAAAATGGAATATGTTCATAGGGTAG
ACGAAACTATATACGCAATCTACATACATTTATCAAGAAGGAGAAAAAGGAGGATGTAAAGGAATACAGG
TAAGCAAATTGATACTAATGGCTCAACGTGATAAGGAAAAAGAATTGCACTTTAACATTAATATTGACAA
GGAGGAGGGCACCACACAAAAAGTTAGGTGTAACAGAAAATCATGAAACTATGATTCCTAATTTATATAT
TGGAGGATTTTCTCTAAAAAAAAAAAAATACAACAAATAAAAAACACTCAATGACCTGACCATTTGATGG
AGTTTAAGTCAATACCTTCTTGAACCATTTCCCATAATGGTGAAAGTTCCCTCAAGAATTTTACTCTGTC
AGAAACGGCCTTAACGACGTAGTCGATATGGTGCACTCTCAGTACAATCTGCTCTGATGCCGCATAGTTA
AGCCAGCCCCGACACCCGCCAACACCCGCTGACGCGCCCTGACGGGCTTGTCTGCTCCCGGCATCCGCTT
ACAGACAAGCTGTGACCGTCTCCGGGAGCTGCATGTGTCAGAGGTTTTCACCGTCATCACCGAAACGCGC
GAGACGAAAGGGCCTCGTGATACGCCTATTTTTATAGGTTAATGTCATGATAATAATGGTTTCTTAGGAC
GGATCGCTTGCCTGTAACTTACACGCGCCTCGTATCTTTTAATGATGGAATAATTTGGGAATTTACTCTG
TGTTTATTTATTTTTATGTTTTGTATTTGGATTTTAGAAAGTAAATAAAGAAGGTAGAAGAGTTACGGAA
TGAAGAAAAAAAAATAAACAAAGGTTTAAAAAATTTCAACAAAAAGCGTACTTTACATATATATTTATTA
GACAAGAAAAGCAGATTAAATAGATATACATTCGATTAACGATAAGTAAAATGTAAAATCACAGGATTTT
CGTGTGTGGTCTTCTACACAGACAAGATGAAACAATTCGGCATTAATACCTGAGAGCAGGAAGAGCAAGA
TAAAAGGTAGTATTTGTTGGCGATCCCCCTAGAGTCTTTTACATCTTCGGAAAACAAAAACTATTTTTTC
TTTAATTTCTTTTTTTACTTTCTATTTTTAATTTATATATTTATATTAAAAAATTTAAATTATAATTATT
TTTATAGCACGTGATGAAAAGGACCCAGGTGGCACTTTTCGGGGAAATGTGCGCGGAACCCCTATTTGTT
TATTTTTCTAAATACATTCAAATATGTATCCGCTCATGAGACAATAACCCTGATAAATGCTTCAATAATA
TTGAAAAAGGAAGAGTATGAGTATTCAACATTTCCGTGTCGCCCTTATTCCCTTTTTTGCGGCATTTTGC
CTTCCTGTTTTTGCTCACCCAGAAACGCTGGTGAAAGTAAAAGATGCTGAAGATCAGTTGGGTGCACGAG
TGGGTTACATCGAACTGGATCTCAACAGCGGTAAGATCCTTGAGAGTTTTCGCCCCGAAGAACGTTTTCC
AATGATGAGCACTTTTAAAGTTCTGCTATGTGGCGCGGTATTATCCCGTATTGACGCCGGGCAAGAGCAA
CTCGGTCGCCGCATACACTATTCTCAGAATGACTTGGTTGAGTACTCACCAGTCACAGAAAAGCATCTTA
CGGATGGCATGACAGTAAGAGAATTATGCAGTGCTGCCATAACCATGAGTGATAACACTGCGGCCAACTT
ACTTCTGACAACGATCGGAGGACCGAAGGAGCTAACCGCTTTTTTGCACAACATGGGGGATCATGTAACT
CGCCTTGATCGTTGGGAACCGGAGCTGAATGAAGCCATACCAAACGACGAGCGTGACACCACGATGCCTG
TAGCAATGGCAACAACGTTGCGCAAACTATTAACTGGCGAACTACTTACTCTAGCTTCCCGGCAACAATT
AATAGACTGGATGGAGGCGGATAAAGTTGCAGGACCACTTCTGCGCTCGGCCCTTCCGGCTGGCTGGTTT
ATTGCTGATAAATCTGGAGCCGGTGAGCGTGGGTCTCGCGGTATCATTGCAGCACTGGGGCCAGATGGTA
AGCCCTCCCGTATCGTAGTTATCTACACGACGGGGAGTCAGGCAACTATGGATGAACGAAATAGACAGAT
CGCTGAGATAGGTGCCTCACTGATTAAGCATTGGTAATTGTCAGACCAAGTTTACTCATATATACTTTAG
ATTGATTTAAAACTTCATTTTTAATTTAAAAGGATCTAGGTGAAGATCCTTTTTGATAATCTCATGACCA
AAATCCCTTAACGTGAGTTTTCGTTCCACTGAGCGTCAGACCCCGTAGAAAAGATCAAAGGATCTTCTTG
AGATCCTTTTTTTCTGCGCGTAATCTGCTGCTTGCAAACAAAAAAACCACCGCTACCAGCGGTGGTTTGT
TTGCCGGATCAAGAGCTACCAACTCTTTTTCCGAAGGTAACTGGCTTCAGCAGAGCGCAGATACCAAATA
CTGTTCTTCTAGTGTAGCCGTAGTTAGGCCACCACTTCAAGAACTCTGTAGCACCGCCTACATACCTCGC
TCTGCTAATCCTGTTACCAGTGGCTGCTGCCAGTGGCGATAAGTCGTGTCTTACCGGGTTGGACTCAAGA
CGATAGTTACCGGATAAGGCGCAGCGGTCGGGCTGAACGGGGGGTTCGTGCACACAGCCCAGCTTGGAGC
GAACGACCTACACCGAACTGAGATACCTACAGCGTGAGCTATGAGAAAGCGCCACGCTTCCCGAAGGGAG
AAAGGCGGACAGGTATCCGGTAAGCGGCAGGGTCGGAACAGGAGAGCGCACGAGGGAGCTTCCAGGGGGA
AACGCCTGGTATCTTTATAGTCCTGTCGGGTTTCGCCACCTCTGACTTGAGCGTCGATTTTTGTGATGCT
CGTCAGGGGGGCGGAGCCTATGGAAAAACGCCAGCAACGCGGCCTTTTTACGGTTCCTGGCCTTTTGCTG
GCCTTTTGCTCACATGTTCTTTCCTGCGTTATCCCCTGATTCTGTGGATAACCGTATTACCGCCTTTGAG
TGAGCT
Features (pLannotate 1.2.2; 24 found; start..end, strand, type, name):
      4..61      +  rep_origin     RSF ori (fragment): Plasmids containing the RSF 1030 origin of replication can be propagated in E. coli cells that contain additional plasmids with compatible origins.
     63..155     +  CDS            lacI (fragment): lac repressor; lacI; The lac repressor binds to the lac operator to inhibit transcription in E. coli. This inhibition can be relieved by adding lactose or isopropyl-β-D-thiogalactopyranoside (IPTG).
    168..189     +  protein_bind   CAP binding site: CAP binding activates transcription in the presence of cAMP. E. coli catabolite activator protein
    204..234     +  promoter       lac promoter: promoter for the E. coli lac operon
    242..258     +  protein_bind   lac operator: The lac repressor binds to the lac operator to inhibit transcription in E. coli. This inhibition can be relieved by adding lactose or isopropyl-β-D-thiogalactopyranoside (IPTG). lac repressor encoded by lacI
    303..321     +  promoter       T3 promoter: promoter for bacteriophage T3 RNA polymerase
    333..386     -  misc_feature   MCS (fragment): pBluescript multiple cloning site
    484..1197    +  CDS            GFPmut2: GFPmut2 is a basic (constitutively fluorescent) green fluorescent protein published in 1996, derived from Aequorea victoria. It is reported to be a very rapidly-maturing weak dimer.
   1207..3417    +  CDS            ATG13: ATG13_YEAST - Also known as APG13. Experimental evidence at protein level: Swiss-Prot protein existence level 1. Activates the ATG1 kinase in a nutritional condition dependent manner through the TOR pathway, leading to autophagy. Required for autophosphorylation of ATG1 at 'Thr-226' and its dimerization. May also be involved in the regulation of autophagy through SNF1. Involved in ATG9 and ATG23 cycling through the pre- autophagosomal structure. Also involved in cytoplasm to vacuole transport (Cvt) and more specifically in Cvt vesicle formation. Seems to play a role in the switching machinery
   3722..4219    -  CDS            PZF1 (fragment): TF3A_YEAST - Also known as TFC2, TFIIIA. Experimental evidence at protein level: Swiss-Prot protein existence level 1. Interacts with the internal control region (ICR) of approximately 50 bases within the 5S RNA genes, is required for correct transcription of these genes by RNA polymerase III. Also binds the transcribed 5S RNA's. From Saccharomyces cerevisiae (strain ATCC 204508 / S288c) (Baker's yeast).
   4252..4270    -  promoter       T7 promoter: promoter for bacteriophage T7 RNA polymerase
   4273..4430    +  CDS            lacZα (fragment): LacZα fragment of β-galactosidase; lacZ fragment
   4434..4889    +  rep_origin     f1 ori (sequence partly withheld): f1 bacteriophage origin of replication; arrow indicates direction of (+) strand synthesis
   4890..4942    -  misc_feature   bom (fragment): basis of mobility region from pBR322
   4973..5050    +  CDS            YO192_YEAST (fragment): Experimental evidence at protein level: Swiss-Prot protein existence level 1. From Saccharomyces cerevisiae (strain ATCC 204508 / S288c) (Baker's yeast).
   5190..5597    +  promoter       LEU2 promoter: S. cerevisiae LEU2
   5598..6692    +  CDS            LEU2: 3-isopropylmalate dehydrogenase, required for leucine biosynthesis; S. cerevisiae LEU2; yeast auxotrophic marker
   7054..7170    -  CDS            NFS1 (fragment): NFS1_YEAST - Also known as SPL1 From Saccharomyces cerevisiae (strain ATCC 204508 / S288c) (Baker's yeast).
   7169..7219    -  misc_feature   bom (fragment): basis of mobility region from pBR322
   7321..7356    -  CDS            rop (fragment): Rop protein, which maintains plasmids at low copy number; rop
   7425..7928    -  misc_feature   CEN/ARS: S. cerevisiae CEN6 centromere fused to an autonomously replicating sequence
   7965..8069    +  promoter       AmpR promoter: bla
   8070..8930    +  CDS            AmpR: β-lactamase; bla; confers resistance to ampicillin, carbenicillin, and related antibiotics
   9101..9689    +  rep_origin     ori: high-copy-number ColE1/pMB1/pBR322/pUC origin of replication
