[The description below was written by a language model from this plasmid's Addgene catalogue record and pLannotate feature annotations shown in this document.]
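Description:
pGFP-ATG13[3SD](315) is a yeast expression plasmid built on pRS315, a centromeric E. coli–yeast shuttle vector. In Saccharomyces cerevisiae it is maintained through a CEN6/ARS element, which keeps it stably segregated at low copy, and it is selected by leucine prototrophy through the LEU2 gene and its own promoter. In E. coli it replicates from a high-copy ColE1/pUC-type origin and is selected with ampicillin via the bla gene. The backbone also retains the usual pBluescript-derived parts: an f1 origin, the lac promoter/operator and lacZα remnants, and T3 and T7 promoters flanking the cloning region. Several short annotated fragments (RSF ori, lacI, bom, rop, NFS1 and similar) appear to be incidental matches to backbone or marker-flanking sequence rather than functional elements.

The payload is an N-terminal GFP fusion to S. cerevisiae ATG13: a GFPmut2 coding sequence lies immediately upstream of, and in the same orientation as, the ATG13 open reading frame. Atg13 is a regulatory subunit of the Atg1 kinase complex that controls autophagy induction and the cytoplasm-to-vacuole targeting pathway in response to nutrient status. The "3SD" allele carries serine-to-aspartate substitutions at positions 646, 649 and 652, a change commonly used to mimic phosphorylation. A fragment of the neighbouring PZF1 gene downstream of ATG13 suggests that native genomic 3′ flanking sequence was cloned along with the gene. The record does not state which promoter drives the fusion, and no yeast promoter is annotated upstream of GFP. The plasmid is intended for expressing GFP-Atg13[3SD] in yeast, in the context of work on the assembly and regulation of the Atg1 complex.
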