Addgene plasmid #122074: pGFP-ATG13[3SD](315)
Purpose: Expressing GFP-Atg13[3SD]
Depositing lab: Daniel Klionsky. Depositing organization: University of Michigan. Publication: Molecular interactions of the Saccharomyces cerevisiae Atg1 complex provide insights into assembly and regulatory mechanisms. Chew LH, Lu S, Liu X, Li FK, Yu AY, Klionsky DJ, Dong MQ, Yip CK. Autophagy. 2015;11(6):891-905. doi: 10.1080/15548627.2015.1040972. PubMed 25998554.
Backbone
  Vector backbone: pRS315
  Vector type: Yeast Expression
  Selectable markers: LEU2
Growth in bacteria
  Bacterial resistance: Ampicillin, 100 μg/mL
  Growth temperature: 37°C
  Growth strain: DH5alpha
  Copy number: Unknown
Gene/Insert
  Gene/Insert name: ATG13
  Species: S. cerevisiae (budding yeast)
  Mutation: Serine 646 to aspartic acid; Serine 649 to aspartic acid; Serine 652 to aspartic acid;
  Tag / fusion protein: GFP
Terms and licenses: Academic/Nonprofit Terms; Industry Terms: Not Available to Industry
How to cite: pGFP-ATG13[3SD](315) was a gift from Daniel Klionsky (Addgene plasmid # 122074 ; http://n2t.net/addgene:122074 ; RRID:Addgene_122074)
